Addgene plasmid #91330: pHH0103_PACSIN2-1/1
Purpose: Protein expression and purification of human SH3 domain construct PACSIN2-1/1
Depositing lab: Sachdev Sidhu. Depositing organization: University of Toronto. Publication: Comprehensive Analysis of the Human SH3 Domain Family Reveals a Wide Variety of Non-canonical Specificities. Teyra J, Huang H, Jain S, Guan X, Dong A, Liu Y, Tempel W, Min J, Tong Y, Kim PM, Bader GD, Sidhu SS. Structure. 2017 Oct 3;25(10):1598-1610.e3. doi: 10.1016/j.str.2017.07.017. Epub 2017 Sep 7. PubMed 28890361.
Backbone
  Vector backbone: pHH0103
  Vector type: Bacterial Expression
Growth in bacteria
  Bacterial resistance: Ampicillin, 100 μg/mL
  Growth temperature: 37°C
  Growth strain: DH5alpha
  Copy number: Low Copy
Gene/Insert
  Gene/Insert name: PACSIN2-1/1
  Species: H. sapiens (human)
  Insert size (bp): 227
  Entrez Gene: PACSIN2 (a.k.a. SDPII)
  Cloning method: Restriction Enzyme; 5′ cloning site Sfi1 (unknown if destroyed); 3′ cloning site Not1 (unknown if destroyed)
Terms and licenses: Academic/Nonprofit Terms; Industry Terms: Not Available to Industry
Depositor comments: Addgene NGS results found T427A, E428L, and M456I in the PACSIN2 translation compared to NP_009160.2
How to cite: pHH0103_PACSIN2-1/1 was a gift from Sachdev Sidhu (Addgene plasmid # 91330 ; http://n2t.net/addgene:91330 ; RRID:Addgene_91330)
