[The description below was written by a language model from this plasmid's Addgene catalogue record and pLannotate feature annotations shown in this document.]
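Description:
pHH0103_PACSIN2-1/1 is a 6.9 kb bacterial expression plasmid built on the pHH0103 backbone for producing and purifying the single SH3 domain of human PACSIN2 (also called SDPII) in E. coli. It replicates from a ColE1/pBR322-type origin with an adjacent bom region and is catalogued as low copy. The rop sequence is annotated only as two fragments interrupted by an f1 phage origin. Selection is by ampicillin through the TEM beta-lactamase gene (bla) and its own promoter.

The expression cassette is driven by the strong hybrid tac promoter with a downstream lac operator. The plasmid also carries lacI under the up-mutated lacIq promoter, so transcription is repressed until it is relieved by IPTG or lactose. The coding region begins with a 6xHis tag, followed by Schistosoma japonicum glutathione S-transferase and then the PACSIN2 fragment, which was cloned between SfiI and NotI sites (recorded insert size 227 bp). The annotated order suggests a His-GST-SH3 fusion that could be captured on either metal-chelate or glutathione resin, although the record does not describe any linker or protease cleavage site.

An fd terminator follows the insert. Beyond it lie fragments of M13 gene III, which together with the f1 origin suggest that the backbone derives from a phage-display phagemid; these fragments sit after the terminator and do not appear to be part of the expressed product. Short remnants of the tetracycline resistance gene and its promoter are also annotated.

Sequencing of the deposited plasmid found three differences in the PACSIN2 translation relative to the reference protein: T427A, E428L and M456I. The construct belongs to a collection used for family-wide analysis of the binding specificities of human SH3 domains.
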