Features (pLannotate 1.2.2; 21 found; start..end, strand, type, name):
     66..143     +  promoter       lacIq promoter: lacI (mutant); In the lacIq allele, a single base change in the promoter boosts expression of the lacI gene about 10-fold.
    144..1226    +  CDS            lacI: lac repressor; lacI; The lac repressor binds to the lac operator to inhibit transcription in E. coli. This inhibition can be relieved by adding lactose or isopropyl-β-D-thiogalactopyranoside (IPTG).
   1239..1260    +  protein_bind   CAP binding site: CAP binding activates transcription in the presence of cAMP. E. coli catabolite activator protein
   1279..1296    +  promoter       tet promoter (fragment): E. coli promoter for tetracycline efflux protein gene
   1469..1497    +  promoter       tac promoter: strong E. coli promoter; hybrid between the trp and lac UV5 promoters
   1505..1521    +  protein_bind   lac operator: The lac repressor binds to the lac operator to inhibit transcription in E. coli. This inhibition can be relieved by adding lactose or isopropyl-β-D-thiogalactopyranoside (IPTG). lac repressor encoded by lacI
   1606..1623    +  CDS            6xHis: 6xHis affinity tag
   1639..2292    +  CDS            GST26_SCHJA: Experimental evidence at protein level: Swiss-Prot protein existence level 1. GST isoenzymes appear to play a central role in the parasite detoxification system. Other functions are also suspected including a role in increasing the solubility of haematin in the parasite gut. From Schistosoma japonicum (Blood fluke).
   2383..2565    +  CDS            PACSIN2 (fragment): PACN2_HUMAN - Experimental evidence at protein level: Swiss-Prot protein existence level 1. (Microbial infection) Specifically enhances the efficiency of HIV-1 virion spread by cell-to-cell transfer (PubMed:29891700). Also promotes the protrusion engulfment during cell-to-cell spread of bacterial pathogens like Listeria monocytogenes (PubMed:31242077). Involved in lipid droplet formation, which is important for HCV virion assembly (PubMed:31801866). From Homo sapiens (Human).
   2581..2628    +  terminator     fd terminator (sequence withheld): central terminator from bacteriophage fd (Otsuka and Kunisawa, 1982)
   2633..2845    +  CDS            M13 gene III (fragment) (sequence partly withheld): pIII; III; minor coat protein
   2860..3330    +  CDS            M13 gene III (fragment) (sequence partly withheld): pIII; III; minor coat protein
   3352..3422    +  CDS            TcR (fragment): tetracycline efflux protein; tet; confers resistance to tetracycline
   3664..4044    -  CDS            YPB1_ECOLX: Protein predicted: Swiss-Prot protein existence level 4. From Escherichia coli.
   4061..4212    +  CDS            rop (fragment): Rop protein, which maintains plasmids at low copy number; rop
   4248..4676    -  rep_origin     f1 ori (sequence partly withheld): f1 bacteriophage origin of replication; arrow indicates direction of (+) strand synthesis
   4685..4724    +  CDS            rop (fragment): Rop protein, which maintains plasmids at low copy number; rop
   4826..4966    +  misc_feature   bom: basis of mobility region from pBR322
   5152..5739    -  rep_origin     ori: high-copy-number ColE1/pMB1/pBR322/pUC origin of replication
   5913..6770    -  CDS            bla: BLAT_ECOLX - Experimental evidence at protein level: Swiss-Prot protein existence level 1. TEM-type are the most prevalent beta-lactamases in enterobacteria; they hydrolyze the beta-lactam bond in susceptible beta-lactam antibiotics, thus conferring resistance to penicillins and cephalosporins. TEM-3 and TEM-4 are capable of hydrolyzing cefotaxime and ceftazidime. TEM-5 is capable of hydrolyzing ceftazidime. TEM-6 is capable of hydrolyzing ceftazidime and aztreonam. TEM-8/CAZ-2, TEM- 16/CAZ-7 and TEM-24/CAZ-6 are markedly active against ceftazidime. IRT- 4 shows resistance to beta-lactamase in
   6771..6875    -  promoter       AmpR promoter: bla
>Addgene plasmid #91330 | pHH0103_PACSIN2-1/1 | addgene full sequence | sequence record 191811 | Addgene NGS Result
ATTATCATGACATTAACCTATAAAAATAGGCGTATCACGAGGCCCTTTCGTCTTCAAGAATTCCCGACAC
CATCGAATGGTGCAAAACCTTTCGCGGTATGGCATGATAGCGCCCGGAAGAGAGTCAATTCAGGGTGGTG
AATGTGAAACCAGTAACGTTATACGATGTCGCAGAGTATGCCGGTGTCTCTTATCAGACCGTTTCCCGCG
TGGTGAACCAGGCCAGCCACGTTTCTGCGAAAACGCGGGAAAAAGTGGAAGCGGCGATGGCGGAGCTGAA
TTACATTCCCAACCGCGTGGCACAACAACTGGCGGGCAAACAGTCGTTGCTGATTGGCGTTGCCACCTCC
AGTCTGGCCCTGCACGCGCCGTCGCAAATTGTCGCGGCGATTAAATCTCGCGCCGATCAACTGGGTGCCA
GCGTGGTGGTGTCGATGGTAGAACGAAGCGGCGTCGAAGCCTGTAAAGCGGCGGTGCACAATCTTCTCGC
GCAACGCGTCAGTGGGCTGATCATTAACTATCCGCTGGATGACCAGGATGCCATTGCTGTGGAAGCTGCC
TGCACTAATGTTCCGGCGTTATTTCTTGATGTCTCTGACCAGACACCCATCAACAGTATTATTTTCTCCC
ATGAAGACGGTACGCGACTGGGCGTGGAGCATCTGGTCGCATTGGGTCACCAGCAAATCGCGCTGTTAGC
GGGCCCATTAAGTTCTGTCTCGGCGCGTCTGCGTCTGGCTGGCTGGCATAAATATCTCACTCGCAATCAA
ATTCAGCCGATAGCGGAACGGGAAGGCGACTGGAGTGCCATGTCCGGTTTTCAACAAACCATGCAAATGC
TGAATGAGGGCATCGTTCCCACTGCGATGCTGGTTGCCAACGATCAGATGGCGCTGGGCGCAATGCGCGC
CATTACCGAGTCCGGGCTGCGCGTTGGTGCGGATATCTCGGTAGTGGGATACGACGATACCGAAGACAGC
TCATGTTATATCCCGCCGTTAACCACCATCAAACAGGATTTTCGCCTGCTGGGGCAAACCAGCGTGGACC
GCTTGCTGCAACTCTCTCAGGGCCAGGCGGTGAAGGGCAATCAGCTGTTGCCCGTCTCACTGGTGAAAAG
AAAAACCACCCTGGCGCCCAATACGCAAACCGCCTCTCCCCGCGCGTTGGCCGATTCATTAATGCAGCTG
GCACGACAGGTTTCCCGACTGGAAAGCGGGCAGTGAGCGCAACGCAATTAATGTAAGTTAGCTCACTCAT
TAGGCACAATTCTCATGTTTGACAGCTTATCATCGACTGCACGGTGCACCAATGCTTCTGGCGTCAGGCA
GCCATCGGAAGCTGTGGTATGGCTGTGCAGGTCGTAAATCACTGCATAATTCGTGTCGCTCAAGGCGCAC
TCCCGTTCTGGATAATGTTTTTTGCGCCGACATCATAACGGTTCTGGCAAATATTCTGAAATGAGCTGTT
GACAATTAATCATCGGCTCGTATAATGTGTGGAATTGTGAGCGGATAACAATTTCACACAGGAAACAGCC
AGTCCGTTTAGGTGTTTTCACGAGCACTTCACCAACAAGGACCATAGATTATGAAAATCGAAGAACACCA
TCACCATCACCATTCCAGCGGTAAGCTTATGTCCCCTATACTAGGTTATTGGAAAATTAAGGGCCTTGTG
CAACCCACTCGACTTCTTTTGGAATATCTTGAAGAAAAATATGAAGAGCATTTGTATGAGCGCGATGAAG
GTGATAAATGGCGAAACAAAAAGTTTGAATTGGGTTTGGAGTTTCCCAATCTTCCTTATTATATTGATGG
TGATGTTAAATTAACACAGTCTATGGCCATCATACGTTATATAGCTGACAAGCACAACATGTTGGGTGGT
TGTCCAAAAGAGCGTGCAGAGATTTCAATGCTTGAAGGAGCGGTTTTGGATATTAGATACGGTGTTTCGA
GAATTGCATATAGTAAAGACTTTGAAACTCTCAAAGTTGATTTTCTTAGCAAGCTACCTGAAATGCTGAA
AATGTTCGAAGATCGTTTATGTCATAAAACATATTTAAATGGTGATCATGTAACCCATCCTGACTTCATG
TTGTATGACGCTCTTGATGTTGTTTTATACATGGACCCAATGTGCCTGGATGCGTTCCCAAAATTAGTTT
GTTTTAAAAAACGTATTGAAGCTATCCCACAAATTGATAAGTACTTGAAATCCAGCAAGTATATAGCATG
GCCTTTGCAGGGCTGGCAAGCCACGTTTGGTGGTGGCGACCATCCTCCAAAATCGGATCTGGAAGTTCTG
TTCCAGGGGCCCCTGTCCAGCGGTCTGGTTCCGCGTGGTTCCGGTACCGCGGCCCAGCCGGCCATGGCCC
AGGGCGCGCTGGTTCGTGTTCGTGCCCTGTATGATTACGAAGGTCAGGAACATGATGAACTGTCCTTCAA
AGCCGGTGACGAACTGACCAAAATAGAAGATGAAGATGAACAGGGCTGGTGTAAAGGTCGTCTGGATAAC
GGTCAAGTTGGTCTCTATCCAGCCAACTACGTTGAAGCCATTCAGGCGGCCGCATA
[142 nt withheld, positions 2577-2718]
C
[98 nt withheld, positions 2720-2817]
AGTTTGTACTGGTGACGAAACTCAGTGTCTAGCTAGAGTGGC
[149 nt withheld, positions 2860-3008]
T
[41 nt withheld, positions 3010-3050]
T
[62 nt withheld, positions 3052-3113]
A
[35 nt withheld, positions 3115-3149]
CCTCCCTCAATCGGTTGAATGTCGCCCTTTTGTCTTTGGCGCTGGTAAACCATATGAA
[86 nt withheld, positions 3208-3293]
T
[54 nt withheld, positions 3295-3348]
CTAGCGCCGCCCTATACCTTGTCTGCCTCCCCGCGTTGCGTCGCGGTGCATGGAGCCGGGCCACCTCGAC
CTGAATGGAAGCCGGCGGCACCTCGCTAACGGATTCACCACTCCAAGAATTGGAGCCAATCAATTCTTGC
GGAGAACTGTGAATGCGCAAACCAACCCTTGGCAGAACATATCCATCGCGTCCGCCATCTCCAGCAGCCG
CACGCGGCGCATCTCGGGCAGCGTTGGGTCCTGGCCACGGGTGCGCATGATCGTGCTCCTGTCGTTGAGG
ACCCGGCTAGGCTGGCGGGGTTGCCTTACTGGTTAGCAGAATGAATCACCGATACGCGAGCGAACGTGAA
GCGACTGCTGCTGCAAAACGTCTGCGACCTGAGCAACAACATGAATGGTCTTCGGTTTCCGTGTTTCGTA
AAGTCTGGAAACGCGGAAGTCAGCGCCCTGCACCATTATGTTCCGGATCTGCATCGCAGGATGCTGCTGG
CTACCCTGTGGAACACCTACATCTGTATTAACGAAGCGCTGGCATTGACCCTGAGTGATTTTTCTCTGGT
CCCGCCGCATCCATACCGCCAGTTGTTTACCCTCACAACGTTCCAGTAACCGGGCATGTTCATCATCAGT
AACCCGTATCGTGAGCATCCTCTCTCGTTTCATCGGTATCATTACCCCCATGAACAGAAATCCCCCTTAC
ACGGAGGCATCAGTGACCAAACAGGAAAAAACCGCCCTTAACATGGCCCGCTTTATCAGAAGCCAGACAT
TAACGCTTCTGGAGAAACTCAACGAGCTGGACGCGGATGAACAGGCAGACATCTGTGAATCGCTTCACGA
CCACGCTGATGAGCTTTACCGCAGGATCCGCGAAATTGTAAGCGTTAATATTTTGTTAAAATTCGCGTTA
AATTTTTGTTAAATCAGCTCATTTTTTAACCAATAGGCCGAAATCGGCAAAATCCCTTATAAATCAAAAG
AATAGACCGAGATAGGGT
[37 nt withheld, positions 4347-4383]
AAAGAACGTGGACTCCAACGTCAAAGG
[49 nt withheld, positions 4411-4459]
T
[91 nt withheld, positions 4461-4551]
G
[124 nt withheld, positions 4553-4676]
CGCGGATCCTGCCTCGCGCGTTTCGGTGATGACGGTGAAAACCTCTGACACATGCAGCTCCCGGAGACGG
TCACAGCTTGTCTGTAAGCGGATGCCGGGAGCAGACAAGCCCGTCAGGGCGCGTCAGCGGGTGTTGGCGG
GTGTCGGGGCGCAGCCATGACCCAGTCACGTAGCGATAGCGGAGTGTATACTGGCTTAACTATGCGGCAT
CAGAGCAGATTGTACTGAGAGTGCACCATATGCGGTGTGAAATACCGCACAGATGCGTAAGGAGAAAATA
CCGCATCAGGCGCTCTTCCGCTTCCTCGCTCACTGACTCGCTGCGCTCGGTCGTTCGGCTGCGGCGAGCG
GTATCAGCTCACTCAAAGGCGGTAATACGGTTATCCACAGAATCAGGGGATAACGCAGGAAAGAACATGT
GAGCAAAAGGCCAGCAAAAGGCCAGGAACCGTAAAAAGGCCGCGTTGCTGGCGTTTTTCCATAGGCTCCG
CCCCCCTGACGAGCATCACAAAAATCGACGCTCAAGTCAGAGGTGGCGAAACCCGACAGGACTATAAAGA
TACCAGGGTTTCCCCCTGGAAGCTCCCTCGTGCGCTCTCCTGTTCCGACCCTGCCGCTTACCGGATACCT
GTCCGCCTTTCTCCCTTCGGGAAGCGTGGCGCTTTCTCATAGCTCACGCTGTAGGTATCTCAGTTCGGTG
TAGGTCGTTCGCTCCAAGCTGGGCTGTGTGCACGAACCCCCCGTTCAGCCCGACCGCTGCGCCTTATCCG
GTAACTATCGTCTTGAGTCCAACCCGGTAAGACACGACTTATCGCCACTGGCAGCAGCCACTGGTAACAG
GATTAGCAGAGCGAGGTATGTAGGCGGTGCTACAGAGTTCTTGAAGTGGTGGCCTAACTACGGCTACACT
AGAAGGACAGTATTTGGTATCTGCGCTCTGCTGAAGCCAGTTACCTTCGGAAAAAGAGTTGGTAGCTCTT
GATCCGGCAAACAAACCACCGCTGGTAGCGGTGGTTTTTTTGTTTGCAAGCAGCAGATTACGCGCAGAAA
AAAAGGATCTCAAGAAGATCCTTTGATCTTTTCTACGGGGTCTGACGCTCAGTGGAACGAAAACTCACGT
TAAGGGATTTTGGTCATGAGATTATCAAAAAGGATCTTCACCTAGATCCTTTTAAATTAAAAATGAAGTT
TTAAATCAATCTAAAGTATATATGAGTAAACTTGGTCTGACAGTTACCAATGCTTAATCAGTGAGGCACC
TATCTCAGCGATCTGTCTATTTCGTTCATCCATAGTTGCCTGACTCCCCGTCGTGTAGATAACTACGATA
CGGGAGGGCTTACCATCTGGCCCCAGTGCTGCAATGATACCGCGAGACCCACGCTCACCGGCTCCAGATT
TATCAGCAATAAACCAGCCAGCCGGAAGGGCCGAGCGCAGAAGTGGTCCTGCAACTTTATCCGCCTCCAT
CCAGTCTATTAATTGTTGCCGGGAAGCTAGAGTAAGTAGTTCGCCAGTTAATAGTTTGCGCAACGTTGTT
GCCATTGCTGCAGGCATCGTGGTGTCACGCTCGTCGTTTGGTATGGCTTCATTCAGCTCCGGTTCCCAAC
GATCAAGGCGAGTTACATGATCCCCCATATTGTGCAAAAAAGCGGTTAGCTCCTTCGGTCCTCCGATCGT
TGTCAGAAGTAAGTTGGCCGCAGTGTTATCACTCATGGTTATGGCAGCACTGCATAATTCTCTTACTGTC
ATGCCATCCGTAAGATGCTTTTCTGTGACTGGTGAGTACTCAACCAAGTCATTCTGAGAATAGTGTATGC
GGCGACCGAGTTGCTCTTGCCCGGCGTCAACACGGGATAATACCGCGCCACATAGCAGAACTTTAAAAGT
GCTCATCATTGGAAAACGTTCTTCGGGGCGAAAACTCTCAAGGATCTTACCGCTGTTGAGATCCAGTTCG
ATGTAACCCACTCGTGCACCCAACTGATCTTCAGCATCTTTTACTTTCACCAGCGTTTCTGGGTGAGCAA
AAACAGGAAGGCAAAATGCCGCAAAAAAGGGAATAAGGGCGACACGGAAATGTTGAATACTCATACTCTT
CCTTTTTCAATATTATTGAAGCATTTATCAGGGTTATTGTCTCATGAGCGGATACATATTTGAATGTATT
TAGAAAAATAAACAAATAGGGGTTCCGCGCACATTTCCCCGAAAAGTGCCACCTGACGTCTAAGAAACCA
TT
