>Addgene plasmid #91330 | pHH0103_PACSIN2-1/1 | depositor partial sequence | sequence record 175818 | insert sequence
GGTACCGAATTCGGATCCGCGCGCTGGTTCGTGTTCGTGCCCTGTATGATTACGAAGGTCAGGAACATGA
TGAACTGTCCTTCAAAGCCGGTGACGAACTGACCAAAATGGAAGATGAAGATGAACAGGGCTGGTGTAAA
GGTCGTCTGGATAACGGTCAAGTTGGTCTCTATCCAGCCAACTACGTTGAAGCCATTCAGGCGGCCGCTA
GCTAAGTCGACGAGCTC
